Addgene plasmid #77071: BTK gRNA (BRDN0001144958)
Purpose: 3rd generation lentiviral gRNA plasmid targeting human BTK
Depositing lab: John Doench & David Root. Depositing organization: Broad Institute. Publication: Optimized sgRNA design to maximize activity and minimize off-target effects of CRISPR-Cas9. Doench JG, Fusi N, Sullender M, Hegde M, Vaimberg EW, Donovan KF, Smith I, Tothova Z, Wilen C, Orchard R, Virgin HW, Listgarten J, Root DE. Nat Biotechnol. 2016 Jan 18. doi: 10.1038/nbt.3437. PubMed 26780180.
Backbone
  Vector backbone: lentiGuide-Puro
  Backbone manufacturer: Zhang Lab (Addgene plasmid # 52963)
  Vector type: Mammalian Expression, Lentiviral, CRISPR
  Selectable markers: Puromycin
Growth in bacteria
  Bacterial resistance: Ampicillin, 100 μg/mL
  Growth temperature: 37°C
  Growth strain: DH5alpha
  Copy number: High Copy
Gene/Insert
  Gene/Insert name: BTK (alt names: BTK; NM_000061.2)
  gRNA/shRNA sequence: ATAAGGAGTTACCGTATCCC
  Species: H. sapiens (human)
  Entrez Gene: BTK (a.k.a. AGMX1, AT, ATK, BPK, IGHD3, IMD1, PSCTK1, XLA)
  Promoter: hU6
  Cloning method: Unknown
  Sequencing primers: 5′ U6-F; 3′ pS2-R
Terms and licenses: Academic/Nonprofit Terms; Industry Terms: Not Available to Industry
Depositor comments: The gRNA was designed to target the following Genbank reference sequence(s): NM_000061.2,NM_001287344.1. Note that this plasmid does NOT contain Cas9. It should be used in conjunction with lentiCas9-Blast (Addgene #52962) or otherwise with cell lines already expressing Cas9. Browse the full kinome gRNA library at http://www.addgene.org/pooled-library/broadgpp-human-kinome/ or visit http://www.broadinstitute.org/rnai/public/ for detailed protocols and information.
How to cite: BTK gRNA (BRDN0001144958) was a gift from John Doench & David Root (Addgene plasmid # 77071 ; http://n2t.net/addgene:77071 ; RRID:Addgene_77071)
