[The description below was written by a language model from this plasmid's Addgene catalogue record and pLannotate feature annotations shown in this document.]
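Description:
BTK gRNA (BRDN0001144958) is a third-generation lentiviral transfer plasmid built on the lentiGuide-Puro backbone that expresses a single guide RNA against human BTK (Bruton tyrosine kinase). It is maintained in E. coli through a high-copy ColE1/pUC-type origin with ampicillin selection from the β-lactamase gene. The backbone also retains an f1 origin, an SV40 origin and poly(A) signal, and remnants of lac and T7/T3 promoter elements from the parental cloning vector.

The viral genome is driven by an RSV promoter fused to a truncated HIV-1 5' LTR, which makes transcription in packaging cells Tat-independent. It is followed by the Ψ packaging signal with a gag fragment, the Rev response element for nuclear export of the full-length RNA, and a central polypurine tract. The self-inactivating ΔU3 3' LTR disables LTR promoter activity after integration.

Within this frame, a human U6 RNA polymerase III promoter drives the BTK-specific spacer, which is joined to the Streptococcus pyogenes Cas9 guide RNA scaffold. Downstream, an EF-1α core promoter with its intron A expresses puromycin N-acetyltransferase, allowing selection of transduced mammalian cells, and a WPRE enhances transcript expression.

The plasmid carries no Cas9, so it is meant for cells that already express Cas9 or for use alongside a separate Cas9 lentivirus. The guide was designed against annotated BTK reference transcripts and belongs to a human kinome gRNA collection developed with optimized sgRNA design rules. It is typically used for CRISPR knockout of BTK in human cells.
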