Features (pLannotate 1.2.2; 29 found; start..end, strand, type, name):
     14..80      +  CDS            small t antigen (fragment): SV40 (simian virus 40) small t antigen
    106..317     +  promoter       EF-1α core promoter: core promoter for human elongation factor EF-1α
    318..1256    +  intron         EF-1α intron A: intron upstream of the start codon of human EF-1α
   1278..1877    +  CDS            PuroR (fragment): puromycin N-acetyltransferase; pac from Streptomyces; confers resistance to puromycin
   1893..2481    +  misc_feature   WPRE: woodchuck hepatitis virus posttranscriptional regulatory element
   2532..2551    +  misc_feature   cPPT/CTS (fragment): central polypurine tract and central termination sequence of HIV-1
   2553..2786    +  LTR            3' LTR (ΔU3): self-inactivating 3' long terminal repeat (LTR) from HIV-1
   2864..2985    +  polyA_signal   SV40 poly(A) signal: SV40 polyadenylation signal
   3025..3160    +  rep_origin     SV40 ori: SV40 origin of replication
   3181..3199    -  promoter       T7 promoter: promoter for bacteriophage T7 RNA polymerase
   3207..3362    +  CDS            lacZα (fragment): LacZα fragment of β-galactosidase; lacZ fragment
   3367..3795    +  rep_origin     f1 ori (sequence partly withheld): f1 bacteriophage origin of replication; arrow indicates direction of (+) strand synthesis
   3848..3952    +  promoter       AmpR promoter: bla
   3953..4813    +  CDS            AmpR: β-lactamase; bla; confers resistance to ampicillin, carbenicillin, and related antibiotics
   4984..5572    +  rep_origin     ori: high-copy-number ColE1/pMB1/pBR322/pUC origin of replication
   5755..5847    +  CDS            lacI (fragment): lac repressor; lacI; The lac repressor binds to the lac operator to inhibit transcription in E. coli. This inhibition can be relieved by adding lactose or isopropyl-β-D-thiogalactopyranoside (IPTG).
   5860..5881    +  protein_bind   CAP binding site: CAP binding activates transcription in the presence of cAMP. E. coli catabolite activator protein
   5896..5926    +  promoter       lac promoter: promoter for the E. coli lac operon
   5934..5950    +  protein_bind   lac operator: The lac repressor binds to the lac operator to inhibit transcription in E. coli. This inhibition can be relieved by adding lactose or isopropyl-β-D-thiogalactopyranoside (IPTG). lac repressor encoded by lacI
   5995..6013    +  promoter       T3 promoter: promoter for bacteriophage T3 RNA polymerase
   6041..6267    +  promoter       RSV promoter: Rous sarcoma virus enhancer/promoter
   6268..6448    +  LTR            5' LTR (truncated): truncated 5' long terminal repeat (LTR) from HIV-1
   6495..6620    +  misc_feature   HIV-1 Ψ: packaging signal of human immunodeficiency virus type 1
   6604..6967    +  CDS            HIV-1 gag (fragment): gag protein from human immunodeficiency virus 1; gag
   7113..7346    +  misc_feature   RRE: The Rev response element (RRE) of HIV-1 allows for Rev-dependent mRNA export from the nucleus to the cytoplasm.
   7723..7749    +  CDS            Rev (fragment): human immunodeficiency virus 1 (HIV-1) Rev protein; rev; enhances nuclear export of unspliced and incompletely spliced viral mRNAs
   7753..7993    +  promoter       U6 promoter: RNA polymerase III promoter for human U6 snRNA
   8023..8098    +  misc_RNA       gRNA scaffold: guide RNA scaffold for the Streptococcus pyogenes CRISPR/Cas9 system
   8154..8271    +  misc_feature   cPPT/CTS: central polypurine tract and central termination sequence of HIV-1
>Addgene plasmid #77071 | BTK gRNA (BRDN0001144958) | addgene full sequence | sequence record 187060 | Addgene Assembled Sequence
CCCGGGTGCAAAGATGGATAAAGTTTTAAACAGAGAGGAATCTTTGCAGCTAATGGACCTTCTAGGTCTT
GAAAGGAGTGGGAATTGGCTCCGGTGCCCGTCAGTGGGCAGAGCGCACATCGCCCACAGTCCCCGAGAAG
TTGGGGGGAGGGGTCGGCAATTGATCCGGTGCCTAGAGAAGGTGGCGCGGGGTAAACTGGGAAAGTGATG
TCGTGTACTGGCTCCGCCTTTTTCCCGAGGGTGGGGGAGAACCGTATATAAGTGCAGTAGTCGCCGTGAA
CGTTCTTTTTCGCAACGGGTTTGCCGCCAGAACACAGGTAAGTGCCGTGTGTGGTTCCCGCGGGCCTGGC
CTCTTTACGGGTTATGGCCCTTGCGTGCCTTGAATTACTTCCACCTGGCTGCAGTACGTGATTCTTGATC
CCGAGCTTCGGGTTGGAAGTGGGTGGGAGAGTTCGAGGCCTTGCGCTTAAGGAGCCCCTTCGCCTCGTGC
TTGAGTTGAGGCCTGGCCTGGGCGCTGGGGCCGCCGCGTGCGAATCTGGTGGCACCTTCGCGCCTGTCTC
GCTGCTTTCGATAAGTCTCTAGCCATTTAAAATTTTTGATGACCTGCTGCGACGCTTTTTTTCTGGCAAG
ATAGTCTTGTAAATGCGGGCCAAGATCTGCACACTGGTATTTCGGTTTTTGGGGCCGCGGGCGGCGACGG
GGCCCGTGCGTCCCAGCGCACATGTTCGGCGAGGCGGGGCCTGCGAGCGCGGCCACCGAGAATCGGACGG
GGGTAGTCTCAAGCTGGCCGGCCTGCTCTGGTGCCTGGCCTCGCGCCGCCGTGTATCGCCCCGCCCTGGG
CGGCAAGGCTGGCCCGGTCGGCACCAGTTGCGTGAGCGGAAAGATGGCCGCTTCCCGGCCCTGCTGCAGG
GAGCTCAAAATGGAGGACGCGGCGCTCGGGAGAGCGGGCGGGTGAGTCACCCACACAAAGGAAAAGGGCC
TTTCCGTCCTCAGCCGTCGCTTCATGTGACTCCACGGAGTACCGGGCGCCGTCCAGGCACCTCGATTAGT
TCTCGAGCTTTTGGAGTACGTCGTCTTTAGGTTGGGGGGAGGGGTTTTATGCGATGGAGTTTCCCCACAC
TGAGTGGGTGGAGACTGAAGTTAGGCCAGCTTGGCACTTGATGTAATTCTCCTTGGAATTTGCCCTTTTT
GAGTTTGGATCTTGGTTCATTCTCAAGCCTCAGACAGTGGTTCAAAGTTTTTTTCTTCCATTTCAGGTGT
CGTGACGTACGGCCACCATGACCGAGTACAAGCCCACGGTGCGCCTCGCCACCCGCGACGACGTCCCCAG
GGCCGTACGCACCCTCGCCGCCGCGTTCGCCGACTACCCCGCCACGCGCCACACCGTCGATCCGGACCGC
CACATCGAGCGGGTCACCGAGCTGCAAGAACTCTTCCTCACGCGCGTCGGGCTCGACATCGGCAAGGTGT
GGGTCGCGGACGACGGCGCCGCCGTGGCGGTCTGGACCACGCCGGAGAGCGTCGAAGCGGGGGCGGTGTT
CGCCGAGATCGGCCCGCGCATGGCCGAGTTGAGCGGTTCCCGGCTGGCCGCGCAGCAACAGATGGAAGGC
CTCCTGGCGCCGCACCGGCCCAAGGAGCCCGCGTGGTTCCTGGCCACCGTCGGAGTCTCGCCCGACCACC
AGGGCAAGGGTCTGGGCAGCGCCGTCGTGCTCCCCGGAGTGGAGGCGGCCGAGCGCGCCGGGGTGCCCGC
CTTCCTGGAGACCTCCGCGCCCCGCAACCTCCCCTTCTACGAGCGGCTCGGCTTCACCGTCACCGCCGAC
GTCGAGGTGCCCGAAGGACCGCGCACCTGGTGCATGACCCGCAAGCCCGGTGCCTGAACGCGTTAAGTCG
ACAATCAACCTCTGGATTACAAAATTTGTGAAAGATTGACTGGTATTCTTAACTATGTTGCTCCTTTTAC
GCTATGTGGATACGCTGCTTTAATGCCTTTGTATCATGCTATTGCTTCCCGTATGGCTTTCATTTTCTCC
TCCTTGTATAAATCCTGGTTGCTGTCTCTTTATGAGGAGTTGTGGCCCGTTGTCAGGCAACGTGGCGTGG
TGTGCACTGTGTTTGCTGACGCAACCCCCACTGGTTGGGGCATTGCCACCACCTGTCAGCTCCTTTCCGG
GACTTTCGCTTTCCCCCTCCCTATTGCCACGGCGGAACTCATCGCCGCCTGCCTTGCCCGCTGCTGGACA
GGGGCTCGGCTGTTGGGCACTGACAATTCCGTGGTGTTGTCGGGGAAATCATCGTCCTTTCCTTGGCTGC
TCGCCTGTGTTGCCACCTGGATTCTGCGCGGGACGTCCTTCTGCTACGTCCCTTCGGCCCTCAATCCAGC
GGACCTTCCTTCCCGCGGCCTGCTGCCGGCTCTGCGGCCTCTTCCGCGTCTTCGCCTTCGCCCTCAGACG
AGTCGGATCTCCCTTTGGGCCGCCTCCCCGCGTCGACTTTAAGACCAATGACTTACAAGGCAGCTGTAGA
TCTTAGCCACTTTTTAAAAGAAAAGGGGGGACTGGAAGGGCTAATTCACTCCCAACGAAGACAAGATCTG
CTTTTTGCTTGTACTGGGTCTCTCTGGTTAGACCAGATCTGAGCCTGGGAGCTCTCTGGCTAACTAGGGA
ACCCACTGCTTAAGCCTCAATAAAGCTTGCCTTGAGTGCTTCAAGTAGTGTGTGCCCGTCTGTTGTGTGA
CTCTGGTAACTAGAGATCCCTCAGACCCTTTTAGTCAGTGTGGAAAATCTCTAGCAGTACGTATAGTAGT
TCATGTCATCTTATTATTCAGTATTTATAACTTGCAAAGAAATGAATATCAGAGAGTGAGAGGAACTTGT
TTATTGCAGCTTATAATGGTTACAAATAAAGCAATAGCATCACAAATTTCACAAATAAAGCATTTTTTTC
ACTGCATTCTAGTTGTGGTTTGTCCAAACTCATCAATGTATCTTATCATGTCTGGCTCTAGCTATCCCGC
CCCTAACTCCGCCCATCCCGCCCCTAACTCCGCCCAGTTCCGCCCATTCTCCGCCCCATGGCTGACTAAT
TTTTTTTATTTATGCAGAGGCCGAGGCCGCCTCGGCCTCTGAGCTATTCCAGAAGTAGTGAGGAGGCTTT
TTTGGAGGCCTAGGGACGTACCCAATTCGCCCTATAGTGAGTCGTATTACGCGCGCTCACTGGCCGTCGT
TTTACAACGTCGTGACTGGGAAAACCCTGGCGTTACCCAACTTAATCGCCTTGCAGCACATCCCCCTTTC
GCCAGCTGGCGTAATAGCGAAGAGGCCCGCACCGATCGCCCTTCCCAACAGTTGCGCAGCCTGAATGGCG
AATGGG
[124 nt withheld, positions 3367-3490]
C
[91 nt withheld, positions 3492-3582]
A
[49 nt withheld, positions 3584-3632]
CCTTTGACGTTGGAGTCCACGTTCTTT
[37 nt withheld, positions 3660-3696]
ACCCTATCTCGGTCTATTCTTTTGATTTATAAGGGATTTTGCCGATTTCGGCCTATTGGTTAAAAAATGA
GCTGATTTAACAAAAATTTAACGCGAATTTTAACAAAATATTAACGCTTACAATTTAGGTGGCACTTTTC
GGGGAAATGTGCGCGGAACCCCTATTTGTTTATTTTTCTAAATACATTCAAATATGTATCCGCTCATGAG
ACAATAACCCTGATAAATGCTTCAATAATATTGAAAAAGGAAGAGTATGAGTATTCAACATTTCCGTGTC
GCCCTTATTCCCTTTTTTGCGGCATTTTGCCTTCCTGTTTTTGCTCACCCAGAAACGCTGGTGAAAGTAA
AAGATGCTGAAGATCAGTTGGGTGCACGAGTGGGTTACATCGAACTGGATCTCAACAGCGGTAAGATCCT
TGAGAGTTTTCGCCCCGAAGAACGTTTTCCAATGATGAGCACTTTTAAAGTTCTGCTATGTGGCGCGGTA
TTATCCCGTATTGACGCCGGGCAAGAGCAACTCGGTCGCCGCATACACTATTCTCAGAATGACTTGGTTG
AGTACTCACCAGTCACAGAAAAGCATCTTACGGATGGCATGACAGTAAGAGAATTATGCAGTGCTGCCAT
AACCATGAGTGATAACACTGCGGCCAACTTACTTCTGACAACGATCGGAGGACCGAAGGAGCTAACCGCT
TTTTTGCACAACATGGGGGATCATGTAACTCGCCTTGATCGTTGGGAACCGGAGCTGAATGAAGCCATAC
CAAACGACGAGCGTGACACCACGATGCCTGTAGCAATGGCAACAACGTTGCGCAAACTATTAACTGGCGA
ACTACTTACTCTAGCTTCCCGGCAACAATTAATAGACTGGATGGAGGCGGATAAAGTTGCAGGACCACTT
CTGCGCTCGGCCCTTCCGGCTGGCTGGTTTATTGCTGATAAATCTGGAGCCGGTGAGCGTGGGTCTCGCG
GTATCATTGCAGCACTGGGGCCAGATGGTAAGCCCTCCCGTATCGTAGTTATCTACACGACGGGGAGTCA
GGCAACTATGGATGAACGAAATAGACAGATCGCTGAGATAGGTGCCTCACTGATTAAGCATTGGTAACTG
TCAGACCAAGTTTACTCATATATACTTTAGATTGATTTAAAACTTCATTTTTAATTTAAAAGGATCTAGG
TGAAGATCCTTTTTGATAATCTCATGACCAAAATCCCTTAACGTGAGTTTTCGTTCCACTGAGCGTCAGA
CCCCGTAGAAAAGATCAAAGGATCTTCTTGAGATCCTTTTTTTCTGCGCGTAATCTGCTGCTTGCAAACA
AAAAAACCACCGCTACCAGCGGTGGTTTGTTTGCCGGATCAAGAGCTACCAACTCTTTTTCCGAAGGTAA
CTGGCTTCAGCAGAGCGCAGATACCAAATACTGTTCTTCTAGTGTAGCCGTAGTTAGGCCACCACTTCAA
GAACTCTGTAGCACCGCCTACATACCTCGCTCTGCTAATCCTGTTACCAGTGGCTGCTGCCAGTGGCGAT
AAGTCGTGTCTTACCGGGTTGGACTCAAGACGATAGTTACCGGATAAGGCGCAGCGGTCGGGCTGAACGG
GGGGTTCGTGCACACAGCCCAGCTTGGAGCGAACGACCTACACCGAACTGAGATACCTACAGCGTGAGCT
ATGAGAAAGCGCCACGCTTCCCGAAGGGAGAAAGGCGGACAGGTATCCGGTAAGCGGCAGGGTCGGAACA
GGAGAGCGCACGAGGGAGCTTCCAGGGGGAAACGCCTGGTATCTTTATAGTCCTGTCGGGTTTCGCCACC
TCTGACTTGAGCGTCGATTTTTGTGATGCTCGTCAGGGGGGCGGAGCCTATGGAAAAACGCCAGCAACGC
GGCCTTTTTACGGTTCCTGGCCTTTTGCTGGCCTTTTGCTCACATGTTCTTTCCTGCGTTATCCCCTGAT
TCTGTGGATAACCGTATTACCGCCTTTGAGTGAGCTGATACCGCTCGCCGCAGCCGAACGACCGAGCGCA
GCGAGTCAGTGAGCGAGGAAGCGGAAGAGCGCCCAATACGCAAACCGCCTCTCCCCGCGCGTTGGCCGAT
TCATTAATGCAGCTGGCACGACAGGTTTCCCGACTGGAAAGCGGGCAGTGAGCGCAACGCAATTAATGTG
AGTTAGCTCACTCATTAGGCACCCCAGGCTTTACACTTTATGCTTCCGGCTCGTATGTTGTGTGGAATTG
TGAGCGGATAACAATTTCACACAGGAAACAGCTATGACCATGATTACGCCAAGCGCGCAATTAACCCTCA
CTAAAGGGAACAAAAGCTGGAGCTGCAAGCTTAATGTAGTCTTATGCAATACTCTTGTAGTCTTGCAACA
TGGTAACGATGAGTTAGCAACATGCCTTACAAGGAGAGAAAAAGCACCGTGCATGCCGATTGGTGGAAGT
AAGGTGGTACGATCGTGCCTTATTAGGAAGGCAACAGACGGGTCTGACATGGATTGGACGAACCACTGAA
TTGCCGCATTGCAGAGATATTGTATTTAAGTGCCTAGCTCGATACATAAACGGGTCTCTCTGGTTAGACC
AGATCTGAGCCTGGGAGCTCTCTGGCTAACTAGGGAACCCACTGCTTAAGCCTCAATAAAGCTTGCCTTG
AGTGCTTCAAGTAGTGTGTGCCCGTCTGTTGTGTGACTCTGGTAACTAGAGATCCCTCAGACCCTTTTAG
TCAGTGTGGAAAATCTCTAGCAGTGGCGCCCGAACAGGGACTTGAAAGCGAAAGGGAAACCAGAGGAGCT
CTCTCGACGCAGGACTCGGCTTGCTGAAGCGCGCACGGCAAGAGGCGAGGGGCGGCGACTGGTGAGTACG
CCAAAAATTTTGACTAGCGGAGGCTAGAAGGAGAGAGATGGGTGCGAGAGCGTCAGTATTAAGCGGGGGA
GAATTAGATCGCGATGGGAAAAAATTCGGTTAAGGCCAGGGGGAAAGAAAAAATATAAATTAAAACATAT
AGTATGGGCAAGCAGGGAGCTAGAACGATTCGCAGTTAATCCTGGCCTGTTAGAAACATCAGAAGGCTGT
AGACAAATACTGGGACAGCTACAACCATCCCTTCAGACAGGATCAGAAGAACTTAGATCATTATATAATA
CAGTAGCAACCCTCTATTGTGTGCATCAAAGGATAGAGATAAAAGACACCAAGGAAGCTTTAGACAAGAT
AGAGGAAGAGCAAAACAAAAGTAAGACCACCGCACAGCAAGCGGCCGCTGATCTTCAGACCTGGAGGAGG
AGATATGAGGGACAATTGGAGAAGTGAATTATATAAATATAAAGTAGTAAAAATTGAACCATTAGGAGTA
GCACCCACCAAGGCAAAGAGAAGAGTGGTGCAGAGAGAAAAAAGAGCAGTGGGAATAGGAGCTTTGTTCC
TTGGGTTCTTGGGAGCAGCAGGAAGCACTATGGGCGCAGCGTCAATGACGCTGACGGTACAGGCCAGACA
ATTATTGTCTGGTATAGTGCAGCAGCAGAACAATTTGCTGAGGGCTATTGAGGCGCAACAGCATCTGTTG
CAACTCACAGTCTGGGGCATCAAGCAGCTCCAGGCAAGAATCCTGGCTGTGGAAAGATACCTAAAGGATC
AACAGCTCCTGGGGATTTGGGGTTGCTCTGGAAAACTCATTTGCACCACTGCTGTGCCTTGGAATGCTAG
TTGGAGTAATAAATCTCTGGAACAGATTTGGAATCACACGACCTGGATGGAGTGGGACAGAGAAATTAAC
AATTACACAAGCTTAATACACTCCTTAATTGAAGAATCGCAAAACCAGCAAGAAAAGAATGAACAAGAAT
TATTGGAATTAGATAAATGGGCAAGTTTGTGGAATTGGTTTAACATAACAAATTGGCTGTGGTATATAAA
ATTATTCATAATGATAGTAGGAGGCTTGGTAGGTTTAAGAATAGTTTTTGCTGTACTTTCTATAGTGAAT
AGAGTTAGGCAGGGATATTCACCATTATCGTTTCAGACCCACCTCCCAACCCCGAGGGGACCCAGAGAGG
GCCTATTTCCCATGATTCCTTCATATTTGCATATACGATACAAGGCTGTTAGAGAGATAATTAGAATTAA
TTTGACTGTAAACACAAAGATATTAGTACAAAATACGTGACGTAGAAAGTAATAATTTCTTGGGTAGTTT
GCAGTTTTAAAATTATGTTTTAAAATGGACTATCATATGCTTACCGTAACTTGAAAGTATTTCGATTTCT
TGGCTTTATATATCTTGTGGAAAGGACGAAACACCGATAAGGAGTTACCGTATCCCGTTTTAGAGCTAGA
AATAGCAAGTTAAAATAAGGCTAGTCCGTTATCAACTTGAAAAAGTGGCACCGAGTCGGTGCTTTTTTAA
GCTTGGCGTAACTAGATCTTGAGACAAATGGCAGTATTCATCCACAATTTTAAAAGAAAAGGGGGGATTG
GGGGGTACAGTGCAGGGGAAAGAATAGTAGACATAATAGCAACAGACATACAAACTAAAGAATTACAAAA
ACAAATTACAAAAATTCAAAATTTTCGGGTTTATTACAGGGACAGCAGAGATCCACTTTGGCGCCGGCTC
GAGGGGG
