>Addgene plasmid #77071 | BTK gRNA (BRDN0001144958) | depositor partial sequence | sequence record 144531 | Target Sequence
ATAAGGAGTTACCGTATCCC
