>Addgene plasmid #77071 | BTK gRNA (BRDN0001144958) | addgene partial sequence | sequence record 187059 | hU6-F
AAAGTAATAATTTCTTGGGTAGTTTGCAGTTTTAAAATTATGTTTTAAAATGGACTATCATATGCTTACC
GTAACTTGAAAGTATTTCGATTTCTTGGCTTTATATATCTTGTGGAAAGGACGAAACACCGATAAGGAGT
TACCGTATCCCGTTTTAGAGCTAGAAATAGCAAGTTAAAATAAGGCTAGTCCGTTATCAACTTGAAAAAG
TGGCACCGAGTCGGTGCTTTTTTAAGCTTGGCGTAACTAGATCTTGAGACAAATGGCAGTATTCATCCAC
AATTTTAAAAGAAAAGGGGGGATTGGGGGGTACAGTGCAGGGGAAAGAATAGTAGACATAATAGCAACAG
ACATACAAACTAAAGAATTACAAAAACAAATTACAAAAATTCAAAATTTTCGGGTTTATTACAGGGACAG
CAGAGATCCACTTTGGCGCCGGCTCGAGGGGGCCCGGGTGCAAAGATGGATAAAGTTTTAAACAGAGAGG
AATCTTTGCAGCTAATGGACCTTCTAGGTCTTGAAAGGAGTGGGAATTGGCTCCGGTGCCCGTCAGTGGG
CAGAGCGCAC
